>Addgene plasmid #57589 | tdEos-CathespinB-6 | addgene full sequence | sequence record 210879 | Addgene NGS Result
TTCTTTCCTGCGTTATCCCCTGATTCTGTGGATAACCGTATTACCGCCATGCATTAGTTATTAATAGTAA
TCAATTACGGGGTCATTAGTTCATAGCCCATATATGGAGTTCCGCGTTACATAACTTACGGTAAATGGCC
CGCCTGGCTGACCGCCCAACGACCCCCGCCCATTGACGTCAATAATGACGTATGTTCCCATAGTAACGCC
AATAGGGACTTTCCATTGACGTCAATGGGTGGAGTATTTACGGTAAACTGCCCACTTGGCAGTACATCAA
GTGTATCATATGCCAAGTACGCCCCCTATTGACGTCAATGACGGTAAATGGCCCGCCTGGCATTATGCCC
AGTACATGACCTTATGGGACTTTCCTACTTGGCAGTACATCTACGTATTAGTCATCGCTATTACCATGGT
GATGCGGTTTTGGCAGTACATCAATGGGCGTGGATAGCGGTTTGACTCACGGGGATTTCCAAGTCTCCAC
CCCATTGACGTCAATGGGAGTTTGTTTTGGCACCAAAATCAACGGGACTTTCCAAAATGTCGTAACAACT
CCGCCCCATTGACGCAAATGGGCGGTAGGCGTGTACGGTGGGAGGTCTATATAAGCAGAGCTGGTTTAGT
GAACCGTCAGATCCGCTAGCGCTACCGGACTCAGATCTCGAGCTCAAGCTTCGAATTCCAGGATGTGGTG
GTCCTTGATCCCTCTCTCTTGCCTGCTGGCACTGACCAGTGCCCATGACAAGCCTTCCTTTCACCCACTG
TCGGACGACATGATTAACTATATCAACAAACAGAATACAACATGGCAGGCTGGACGCAACTTCTACAATG
TTGACATAAGCTATCTGAAGAAGCTGTGTGGAACTGTCCTGGGTGGACCCAAGCTGCCGGAAAGGGTTGG
GTTCAGCGAGGACATAAATCTACCTGAATCCTTTGATGCACGGGAACAGTGGTCCAATTGCCCGACCATC
GCACAGATCAGAGACCAGGGGTCCTGTGGCTCTTGTTGGGCATTTGGGGCAGTGGAAGCCATGTCTGACC
GAATCTGCATTCACACCAATGGCCGAGTCAATGTGGAGGTGTCTGCTGAGGACCTGCTTACCTGCTGTGG
TATCCAGTGTGGGGATGGCTGTAATGGTGGCTATCCCTCTGGAGCATGGAACTTCTGGACTAGAAAAGGC
CTGGTTTCTGGTGGAGTATACAATTCTCATATAGGCTGCTTACCCTACACCATCCCTCCCTGTGAACACC
ATGTCAATGGCTCCCGTCCCCCATGCACTGGAGAAGGAGATACTCCCAAGTGCAACAAGATGTGTGAGGC
TGGCTACTCCACATCCTACAAGGAAGATAAGCACTATGGGTACACTTCCTACAGTGTGTCTGACAGCGAG
AAGGAGATCATGGCGGAAATCTACAAAAATGGCCCAGTGGAGGGTGCTTTTACTGTGTTTTCTGACTTCT
TGACTTACAAATCAGGCGTATACAAGCATGAAGCCGGTGATGTGATGGGAGGCCATGCCATCCGCATTCT
GGGCTGGGGAATAGAGAATGGAGTACCCTACTGGCTGGTAGCAAACTCCTGGAACGTTGACTGGGGTGAT
AATGGTTTCTTTAAAATCCTCAGAGGAGAGAACCACTGTGGAATTGAATCAGAAATCGTGGCTGGAATCC
CACGCACTCAGGATCCACCGGTCGCCACCATGAGTGCGATTAAGCCAGACATGAAGATCAACCTCCGTAT
GGAAGGCAACGTAAACGGGCACCACTTTGTGATCGACGGAGATGGTACAGGCAAGCCTTTTGAGGGAAAA
CAGAGTATGGATCTTGAAGTCAAAGAGGGCGGACCTCTGCCTTTTGCCTTTGATATCCTGACCACTGCAT
TCCATTACGGCAACAGGGTATTCGCCGAATATCCAGACCACATACAAGACTATTTTAAGCAGTCGTTTCC
TAAGGGGTATTCGTGGGAACGAAGCTTGACTTTCGAAGACGGGGGCATTTGCATTGCCAGAAACGACATA
ACAATGGAAGGGGACACTTTCTATAATAAAGTTCGATTTCACGGTGTAAACTTTCCCGCCAATGGTCCAG
TTATGCAGAAGAAGACGCTGAAATGGGAGCCCTCCACTGAGAAAATGTATGTGCGTGATGGAGTGCTGAC
TGGTGATATTCGCATGGCTTTGTTGCTTGAAGGAAATGCCCATTACCGATGTGACTTCAGAACTACTTAC
AAAGCTAAGGAGAAGGGTGTCAAGTTACCAGGCTACCACTTTGTGGACCACTGCATTGAGATTTTAAGCC
ATGACAAAGATTACAACAAGGTTAAGCTGTATGAGCATGCTGTTGCTCATTCTGGATTGCCTGACAATGC
CAGACGATCCGGTAGCGGTCACGGTACTGGTTCTACTGGTTCTGGTTCTTCTGAGAGTGCGATTAAGCCA
GACATGAAGATCAACCTCCGTATGGAAGGCAACGTAAACGGGCACCACTTTGTGATCGACGGAGATGGTA
CAGGCAAGCCTTTTGAGGGAAAACAGAGTATGGATCTTGAAGTCAAAGAGGGCGGACCTCTGCCTTTTGC
CTTTGATATCCTGACCACTGCATTCCATTACGGCAACAGGGTATTCGCCGAATATCCAGACCACATACAA
GACTATTTTAAGCAGTCGTTTCCTAAGGGGTATTCGTGGGAACGAAGCTTGACTTTCGAAGACGGGGGCA
TTTGCATTGCCAGAAACGACATAACAATGGAAGGGGACACTTTCTATAATAAAGTTCGATTTCACGGTGT
AAACTTTCCCGCCAATGGTCCAGTTATGCAGAAGAAGACGCTGAAATGGGAGCCCTCCACTGAGAAAATG
TATGTGCGTGATGGAGTGCTGACTGGTGATATTCGCATGGCTTTGTTGCTTGAAGGAAATGCCCATTACC
GATGTGACTTCAGAACTACTTACAAAGCTAAGGAGAAGGGTGTCAAGTTACCAGGCTACCACTTTGTGGA
CCACTGCATTGAGATTTTAAGCCATGACAAAGATTACAACAAGGTTAAGCTGTATGAGCATGCTGTTGCT
CATTCTGGATTGCCTGACAATGCCAGACGATAAGCGGCCGCGACTCTAGATCATAATCAGCCATACCACA
TTTGTAGAGGTTTTACTTGCTTTAAAAAACCTCCCACACCTCCCCCTGAACCTGAAACATAAAATGAATG
CAATTGTTGTTGTTAACTTGTTTATTGCAGCTTATAATGGTTACAAATAAAGCAATAGCATCACAAATTT
CACAAATAAAGCATTTTTTTCACTGCATTCTAGTTGTGGTTTGTCCAAACTCATCAATGTATCTTAAGGC
GTAAATTGTAAGCGTTAATATTTTGTTAAAATTCGCGTTAAATTTTTGTTAAATCAGCTCATTTTTTAAC
CAATAGGCCGAAATCGGCAAAATCCCTTATAAATCAAAAGAATAGACCGAGATAGGGT
[37 nt withheld, positions 3489-3525]
AAAGAACGTGGACTCCAACGTCAAAGG
[49 nt withheld, positions 3553-3601]
T
[91 nt withheld, positions 3603-3693]
G
[124 nt withheld, positions 3695-3818]
CAGGTGGCACTTTTCGGGGAAATGTGCGCGGAACCCCTATTTGTTTATTTTTCTAAATACATTCAAATAT
GTATCCGCTCATGAGACAATAACCCTGATAAATGCTTCAATAATATTGAAAAAGGAAGAGTCCTGAGGCG
GAAAGAACCAGCTGTGGAATGTGTGTCAGTTAGGGTGTGGAAAGTCCCCAGGCTCCCCAGCAGGCAGAAG
TATGCAAAGCATGCATCTCAATTAGTCAGCAACCAGGTGTGGAAAGTCCCCAGGCTCCCCAGCAGGCAGA
AGTATGCAAAGCATGCATCTCAATTAGTCAGCAACCATAGTCCCGCCCCTAACTCCGCCCATCCCGCCCC
TAACTCCGCCCAGTTCCGCCCATTCTCCGCCCCATGGCTGACTAATTTTTTTTATTTATGCAGAGGCCGA
GGCCGCCTCGGCCTCTGAGCTATTCCAGAAGTAGTGAGGAGGCTTTTTTGGAGGCCTAGGCTTTTGCAAA
GATCGATCAAGAGACAGGATGAGGATCGTTTCGCATGATTGAACAAGATGGATTGCACGCAGGTTCTCCG
GCCGCTTGGGTGGAGAGGCTATTCGGCTATGACTGGGCACAACAGACAATCGGCTGCTCTGATGCCGCCG
TGTTCCGGCTGTCAGCGCAGGGGCGCCCGGTTCTTTTTGTCAAGACCGACCTGTCCGGTGCCCTGAATGA
ACTGCAAGACGAGGCAGCGCGGCTATCGTGGCTGGCCACGACGGGCGTTCCTTGCGCAGCTGTGCTCGAC
GTTGTCACTGAAGCGGGAAGGGACTGGCTGCTATTGGGCGAAGTGCCGGGGCAGGATCTCCTGTCATCTC
ACCTTGCTCCTGCCGAGAAAGTATCCATCATGGCTGATGCAATGCGGCGGCTGCATACGCTTGATCCGGC
TACCTGCCCATTCGACCACCAAGCGAAACATCGCATCGAGCGAGCACGTACTCGGATGGAAGCCGGTCTT
GTCGATCAGGATGATCTGGACGAAGAGCATCAGGGGCTCGCGCCAGCCGAACTGTTCGCCAGGCTCAAGG
CGAGCATGCCCGACGGCGAGGATCTCGTCGTGACCCATGGCGATGCCTGCTTGCCGAATATCATGGTGGA
AAATGGCCGCTTTTCTGGATTCATCGACTGTGGCCGGCTGGGTGTGGCGGACCGCTATCAGGACATAGCG
TTGGCTACCCGTGATATTGCTGAAGAGCTTGGCGGCGAATGGGCTGACCGCTTCCTCGTGCTTTACGGTA
TCGCCGCTCCCGATTCGCAGCGCATCGCCTTCTATCGCCTTCTTGACGAGTTCTTCTGAGCGGGACTCTG
GGGTTCGAAATGACCGACCAAGCGACGCCCAACCTGCCATCACGAGATTTCGATTCCACCGCCGCCTTCT
ATGAAAGGTTGGGCTTCGGAATCGTTTTCCGGGACGCCGGCTGGATGATCCTCCAGCGCGGGGATCTCAT
GCTGGAGTTCTTCGCCCACCCTAGGGGGAGGCTAACTGAAACACGGAAGGAGACAATACCGGAAGGAACC
CGCGCTATGACGGCAATAAAAAGACAGAATAAAACGCACGGTGTTGGGTCGTTTGTTCATAAACGCGGGG
TTCGGTCCCAGGGCTGGCACTCTGTCGATACCCCACCGAGACCCCATTGGGGCCAATACGCCCGCGTTTC
TTCCTTTTCCCCACCCCACCCCCCAAGTTCGGGTGAAGGCCCAGGGCTCGCAGCCAACGTCGGGGCGGCA
GGCCCTGCCATAGCCTCAGGTTACTCATATATACTTTAGATTGATTTAAAACTTCATTTTTAATTTAAAA
GGATCTAGGTGAAGATCCTTTTTGATAATCTCATGACCAAAATCCCTTAACGTGAGTTTTCGTTCCACTG
AGCGTCAGACCCCGTAGAAAAGATCAAAGGATCTTCTTGAGATCCTTTTTTTCTGCGCGTAATCTGCTGC
TTGCAAACAAAAAAACCACCGCTACCAGCGGTGGTTTGTTTGCCGGATCAAGAGCTACCAACTCTTTTTC
CGAAGGTAACTGGCTTCAGCAGAGCGCAGATACCAAATACTGTTCTTCTAGTGTAGCCGTAGTTAGGCCA
CCACTTCAAGAACTCTGTAGCACCGCCTACATACCTCGCTCTGCTAATCCTGTTACCAGTGGCTGCTGCC
AGTGGCGATAAGTCGTGTCTTACCGGGTTGGACTCAAGACGATAGTTACCGGATAAGGCGCAGCGGTCGG
GCTGAACGGGGGGTTCGTGCACACAGCCCAGCTTGGAGCGAACGACCTACACCGAACTGAGATACCTACA
GCGTGAGCTATGAGAAAGCGCCACGCTTCCCGAAGGGAGAAAGGCGGACAGGTATCCGGTAAGCGGCAGG
GTCGGAACAGGAGAGCGCACGAGGGAGCTTCCAGGGGGAAACGCCTGGTATCTTTATAGTCCTGTCGGGT
TTCGCCACCTCTGACTTGAGCGTCGATTTTTGTGATGCTCGTCAGGGGGGCGGAGCCTATGGAAAAACGC
CAGCAACGCGGCCTTTTTACGGTTCCTGGCCTTTTGCTGGCCTTTTGCTCACATG
Features (pLannotate 1.2.2; 17 found; start..end, strand, type, name):
      1..47      +  rep_origin     RSF ori (fragment): Plasmids containing the RSF 1030 origin of replication can be propagated in E. coli cells that contain additional plasmids with compatible origins.
    115..418     +  enhancer       CMV enhancer: human cytomegalovirus immediate early enhancer
    419..622     +  promoter       CMV promoter: human cytomegalovirus (CMV) immediate early promoter
    645..688     +  misc_feature   MCS (fragment): multiple cloning site
    693..1691    +  CDS            Ctsb: CATB_RAT - Experimental evidence at protein level: Swiss-Prot protein existence level 1. Thiol protease which is believed to participate in intracellular degradation and turnover of proteins (PubMed:1639824). Cleaves matrix extracellular phosphoglycoprotein MEPE (By similarity). Involved in the solubilization of cross-linked TG/thyroglobulin in the thyroid follicle lumen (By similarity). Has also been implicated in tumor invasion and metastasis (By similarity). From Rattus norvegicus (Rat).
   1710..2387    +  CDS            d2EosFP: d2EosFP is a photoconvertible red fluorescent protein published in 2004, derived from Lobophyllia hemprichii.
   2435..3113    +  CDS            EosFP (fragment): green-to-red photoswitchable fluorescent protein (Wiedenmann et al., 2004)
   3129..3212    +  CDS            large T antigen (fragment): large T antigen from SV40 (simian virus 40)
   3235..3356    +  polyA_signal   SV40 poly(A) signal: SV40 polyadenylation signal
   3390..3818    -  rep_origin     f1 ori (sequence partly withheld): f1 bacteriophage origin of replication; arrow indicates direction of (+) strand synthesis
   3845..3949    +  promoter       AmpR promoter: bla
   3951..4308    +  promoter       SV40 promoter: SV40 enhancer and early promoter
   4343..5137    +  CDS            NeoR/KanR: aminoglycoside phosphotransferase from Tn5; aph(3')-II (or nptII); confers resistance to neomycin, kanamycin, and G418 (Geneticin®)
   5158..5310    +  CDS            ble (fragment): BLE_KLEPN - Experimental evidence at protein level: Swiss-Prot protein existence level 1. Binding protein with a strong affinity to the bleomycin family of antibiotics. Binds to CL990; an antimitotic-antibiotic compound. From Klebsiella pneumoniae.
   5369..5416    +  polyA_signal   HSV TK poly(A) signal: herpes simplex virus thymidine kinase polyadenylation signal (Cole and Stacy, 1985)
   5507..5523    -  polyA_signal   bGH poly(A) signal (fragment): bovine growth hormone polyadenylation signal
   5745..6333    +  rep_origin     ori: high-copy-number ColE1/pMB1/pBR322/pUC origin of replication
