[The description below was written by a language model from this plasmid's Addgene catalogue record and pLannotate feature annotations shown in this document.]
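Description:
tdEos-CathespinB-6 is a mammalian expression plasmid that produces rat cathepsin B (Ctsb) fused at its C terminus to the photoconvertible fluorescent protein tdEos, and it is intended as a marker for lysosomes. The backbone is a tdEos vector with the layout typical of N1-style fluorescent protein plasmids. A high-copy ColE1/pUC origin supports propagation in E. coli, and an f1 origin is also present. A single NeoR/KanR (Tn5 aminoglycoside phosphotransferase) gene sits behind tandem bacterial (bla-type) and SV40 early promoters and is terminated by the HSV TK polyadenylation signal. This one cassette provides kanamycin resistance in bacteria and G418 selection in mammalian cells. The sequenced record is 6,393 nt. Several short annotations (RSF ori, ble, bGH poly(A) and SV40 large T fragments) are partial matches and probably backbone remnants rather than functional parts.

The expression unit uses the human CMV immediate-early enhancer and promoter, followed by residual multiple cloning site sequence and the cathepsin B coding region. After a short linker come two consecutive Eos-type coding sequences, annotated as d2EosFP and an EosFP fragment, which together form the tandem-dimer tdEos. An SV40 poly(A) signal ends the transcript. Placing the tag downstream leaves the N-terminal end of the protease free, so its native targeting information should be able to direct the fusion into the lysosomal pathway. Eos converts from green to red fluorescence; the record lists excitation/emission of 505/516 nm and 569/581 nm for the two states. The plasmid therefore suits live-cell imaging of lysosomes, and photoconversion makes it applicable to optical highlighting, tracking of selected organelle populations, or localization-based super-resolution microscopy, although the record itself states only the localization and spectral properties.
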