Addgene plasmid #57589: tdEos-CathespinB-6
Purpose: Localization: Lysosomes, Excitation: 505 / 569, Emission: 516 / 581
Depositing lab: Michael Davidson. Depositing organization: Florida State University, Tallahassee.
Backbone
  Vector backbone: tdEos
  Backbone size w/o insert (bp): 4750
  Vector type: Mammalian Expression
  Selectable markers: Neomycin (select with G418)
Growth in bacteria
  Bacterial resistance: Kanamycin, 50 μg/mL
  Growth temperature: 37°C
  Growth strain: DH5alpha
  Copy number: High Copy
Gene/Insert
  Gene/Insert name: CathespinB (alt name: NM_022597.2)
  Species: R. norvegicus (rat)
  Entrez Gene: Ctsb
  Promoter: CMV
  Tag / fusion protein: tdEos (C terminal on insert)
  Cloning method: Unknown
  Sequencing primers: 5′ CMV-F; 3′ SV40pA-R
Terms and licenses: Academic/Nonprofit Terms; Industry Terms
Depositor comments: . Excitation = 505 / 569; Emission = 516 / 581
How to cite: tdEos-CathespinB-6 was a gift from Michael Davidson (Addgene plasmid # 57589 ; http://n2t.net/addgene:57589 ; RRID:Addgene_57589)
