>Addgene plasmid #57589 | tdEos-CathespinB-6 | depositor partial sequence | sequence record 88738 | insert sequence
TGACGTCAGATCCGCTAGCGCTACCGGACTCAGATCTCGAGCTCAAGCTTCGAATTCCAGGATGTGGTGG
TCCTTGATCCCTCTCTCTTGCCTGCTGGCACTGACCAGTGCCCATGACAAGCCTTCCTTTCACCCACTGT
CGGACGACATGATTAACTATATCAACAAACAGAATACAACATGGCAGGCTGGACGCAACTTCTACAATGT
TGACATAAGCTATCTGAAGAAGCTGTGTGGAACTGTCCTGGGTGGACCCAAGCTGCCGGAAAGGGTTGGG
TTCAGCGAGGACATAAATCTACCTGAATCCTTTGATGCACGGGAACAGTGGTCCAATTGCCCGACCATCG
CACAGATCAGAGACCAGGGGTCCTGTGGCTCTTGTTGGGCATTTGGGGCAGTGGAAGCCATGTCTGACCG
AATCTGCATTCACACCAATGGCCGAGTCAATGTGGAGGTGTCTGCTGAGGACCTGCTTACCTGCTGTGGT
ATCCAGTGTGGGGATGGCTGTAATGGTGGCTATCCCTCTGGAGCATGGAACTTCTGGACTAGAAAAGGCC
TGGTTTCTGGTGGAGTATACAATTCTCATATAGGCTGCTTACCCTACACCATCCCTCCCTGTGAACACCA
TGTCAATGGCTCCCGTCCCCCATGCACTGGAGAAGGAGATACTCCCAAGTGCAACAAGATGTGTGAGGCT
GGCTACTCCACATCCTACAAGGAAGATAAGCACTATGGGTACACTTCCTACAGTGTGTCTGACAGCGAGA
AGGAGATCATGGCGGAAATCTACAAAAATGGCCCAGTGGAGGGTGCTTTTACTGTGTTTTCTGACTTCTT
GACTTACAAATCAGGCGTATACAAGCATGAAGCCGGTGATGTGATGGGAGGCCATGCCATCCGCATTCTG
GGCTGGGGAATAGAGAATGGAGTACCCTACTGGCTGGTAGCAAACTCCTGGAACGTTGACTGGGGTGATA
ATGGTTTCTTTAAAATCCTCAGAGGAGAGAACCACTGTGGAATTGAATCAGAAATCGTGGCTGGAATCCC
ACGCACTCAGGATCCACCGGTCGCCACCATGAGTGCGATTAAGCCAGACATGAAGATCAACCTCCGTATG
GAAGGCAACGTAAACGGGCACCACTTTGTGATCGACGGAGATGGTACAGGCAAGCCTTTTGAGGGAAAAC
AGAGTATGGATCTTGAAGTCAAAGAGGGCGGACCTCTGCCTTTTGCCTTTGATATCCTGACCACTGCATT
CCATTACGGCAACAGGGTATTCGCCGAATATCCAGACCACATACAAGACTATTTTAAGCAGTCGTTTCCT
AAGGGGTATTCGTGGGAACGAAGCTTGACTTTCGAAGACGGGGGCATTTGCATTGCCAGAAACGACATAA
CAATGGAAGGGGACACTTTCTATAATAAAGTTCGATTTCACGGTGTAAACTTTCCCGCCAATGGTCCAGT
TATGCAGAAGAAGACGCTGAAATGGGAGCCCTCCACTGAGAAAATGTATGTGCGTGATGGAGTGCTGACT
GGTGATATTCGCATGGCTTTGTTGCTTGAAGGAAATGCCCATTACCGATGTGACTTCAGAACTACTTACA
AAGCTAAGGAGAAGGGTGTCAAGTTACCAGGCTACCACTTTGTGGACCACTGCATTGAGATTTTAAGCCA
TGACAAAGATTACAACAAGGTTAAGCTGTATGAGCATGCTGTTGCTCATTCTGGATTGCCTGACAATGCC
AGACGATCCGGTAGCGGTCACGGTACTGGTTCTACTGGTTCTGGTTCTTCTGAGAGTGCGATTAAGCCAG
ACATGAAGATCAACCTCCGTATGGAAGGCAACGTAAACGGGCACCACTTTGTGATCGACGGAGATGGTAC
AGGCAAGCCTTTTGAGGGAAAACAGAGTATGGATCTTGAAGTCAAAGAGGGCGGACCTCTGCCTTTTGCC
TTTGATATCCTGACCACTGCATTCCATTACGGCAACAGGGTATTCGCCGAATATCCAGACCACATACAAG
ACTATTTTAAGCAGTCGTTTCCTAAGGGGTATTCGTGGGAACGAAGCTTGACTTTCGAAGACGGGGGCAT
TTGCATTGCCAGAAACGACATAACAATGGAAGGGGACACTTTCTATAATAAAGTTCGATTTCACGGTGTA
AACTTTCCCGCCAATGGTCCAGTTATGCAGAAGAAGACGCTGAAATGGGAGCCCTCCACTGAGAAAATGT
ATGTGCGTGATGGAGTGCTGACTGGTGATATTCGCATGGCTTTGTTGCTTGAAGGAAATGCCCATTACCG
ATGTGACTTCAGAACTACTTACAAAGCTAAGGAGAAGGGTGTCAAGTTACCAGGCTACCACTTTGTGGAC
CACTGCATTGAGATTTTAAGCCATGACAAAGATTACAACAAGGTTAAGCTGTATGAGCATGCTGTTGCTC
ATTCTGGATTGCCTGACAATGCCAGACGATAAGCGGCCGCGACTCTAGATCATAATCAGCCATACCACAT
T
